Addgene plasmid #35334: pBbA1a-RFP
Depositing lab: Jay Keasling. Depositing organization: University of California, Berkeley. Publication: BglBrick vectors and datasheets: A synthetic biology platform for gene expression. Lee TS, Krupa RA, Zhang F, Hajimorad M, Holtz WJ, Prasad N, Lee SK, Keasling JD. J Biol Eng. 2011 Sep 20;5:12. 10.1186/1754-1611-5-12 PubMed 21933410.
Backbone
  Vector backbone: pBb
  Backbone size w/o insert (bp): 3574
  Vector type: Bacterial Expression, Synthetic Biology
Growth in bacteria
  Bacterial resistance: Ampicillin, 100 μg/mL
  Growth temperature: 37°C
  Growth strain: DH5alpha
  Copy number: Low Copy
Gene/Insert
  Gene/Insert name: RFP (alt name: JBEI Part ID: JPUB_000100)
  Species: Synthetic
  Insert size (bp): 678
  Promoter: Trc
  Cloning method: Restriction Enzyme
  Sequencing primers: 5′ jkRFP-R (gctttggaaccgtactggaa); 3′ jkRFP-F (tggtcactacgacgctgaag)
Terms and licenses: Academic/Nonprofit Terms; Industry Terms: Not Available to Industry
Depositor comments: JBEI Part ID: JPUB_000100; Origin: p15A
How to cite: pBbA1a-RFP was a gift from Jay Keasling (Addgene plasmid # 35334 ; http://n2t.net/addgene:35334 ; RRID:Addgene_35334)
