[The description below was written by a language model from this plasmid's Addgene catalogue record and pLannotate feature annotations shown in this document.]
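Description:
pBbA1a-RFP is a bacterial expression plasmid from the BglBrick (pBb) family of synthetic biology vectors, a modular platform in which origin, promoter and resistance marker are combined in a standardized way. The full sequence is 4,252 bp, made up of a 3,574 bp backbone and a 678 bp synthetic RFP insert. It replicates in E. coli from the p15A origin. The catalogue lists this as low copy, while the feature annotation calls it medium copy. Because p15A is compatible with ColE1-type plasmids, the vector can be maintained alongside a second plasmid. Selection is by ampicillin, through a β-lactamase gene driven by its own promoter and followed by a lambda t0 terminator. The short matches annotated as RSF ori, tet promoter and yciV are only fragments and are probably incidental similarities rather than functional parts.

The payload is mRFP1, a monomeric DsRed derivative, placed under the trc promoter, a strong trp/lac UV5 hybrid. A lac operator sits immediately downstream of the promoter. The plasmid also carries lacI expressed from the lacIq promoter, whose single-base change raises repressor production about tenfold. Repression therefore does not depend on the host genotype, and expression is induced with IPTG or lactose. Transcription of the reporter ends at tandem rrnB T1 and T7Te terminators, which insulate the cassette from the origin and marker. In this vector series RFP acts as a fluorescent reporter for characterizing promoter strength and induction behaviour, and as a placeholder that can be swapped for a gene of interest by restriction enzyme cloning.
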