Features (pLannotate 1.2.2; 14 found; start..end, strand, type, name):
      7..84      +  promoter       lacIq promoter: lacI (mutant); In the lacIq allele, a single base change in the promoter boosts expression of the lacI gene about 10-fold.
     85..1167    +  CDS            lacI: lac repressor; lacI; The lac repressor binds to the lac operator to inhibit transcription in E. coli. This inhibition can be relieved by adding lactose or isopropyl-β-D-thiogalactopyranoside (IPTG).
   1209..1226    +  promoter       tet promoter (fragment): E. coli promoter for tetracycline efflux protein gene
   1222..1323    -  CDS            yciV (fragment): RNAAM_ECOLI - Also known as trpH From Escherichia coli (strain K12).
   1399..1428    +  promoter       trc promoter: strong E. coli promoter; hybrid between the trp and lac UV5 promoters
   1436..1452    +  protein_bind   lac operator: The lac repressor binds to the lac operator to inhibit transcription in E. coli. This inhibition can be relieved by adding lactose or isopropyl-β-D-thiogalactopyranoside (IPTG). lac repressor encoded by lacI
   1493..2170    +  CDS            mRFP1: monomeric derivative of DsRed (Campbell et al., 2002)
   2203..2274    +  terminator     rrnB T1 terminator: transcription terminator T1 from the E. coli rrnB gene
   2290..2317    +  terminator     T7Te terminator: phage T7 early transcription terminator
   2336..2391    -  rep_origin     RSF ori (fragment): Plasmids containing the RSF 1030 origin of replication can be propagated in E. coli cells that contain additional plasmids with compatible origins.
   2479..3024    -  rep_origin     p15A ori: Plasmids containing the medium-copy-number p15A origin of replication can be propagated in E. coli cells that contain a second plasmid with the ColE1 origin.
   3138..3232    -  terminator     lambda t0 terminator: transcription terminator from phage lambda
   3262..4122    -  CDS            AmpR: β-lactamase; bla; confers resistance to ampicillin, carbenicillin, and related antibiotics
   4123..4227    -  promoter       AmpR promoter: bla
>Addgene plasmid #35334 | pBbA1a-RFP | depositor full sequence | sequence record 43001 | pBbA1a-RFP sequence 4252 bps
GACGTCGACACCATCGAATGGTGCAAAACCTTTCGCGGTATGGCATGATAGCGCCCGGAAGAGAGTCAAT
TCAGGGTGGTGAATGTGAAACCAGTAACGTTATACGATGTCGCAGAGTATGCCGGTGTCTCTTATCAGAC
CGTTTCCCGCGTGGTGAACCAGGCCAGCCACGTTTCTGCGAAAACGCGGGAAAAAGTGGAAGCGGCGATG
GCGGAGCTGAATTACATTCCCAACCGCGTGGCACAACAACTGGCGGGCAAACAGTCGTTGCTGATTGGCG
TTGCCACCTCCAGTCTGGCCCTGCACGCGCCGTCGCAAATTGTCGCGGCGATTAAATCTCGCGCCGATCA
ACTGGGTGCCAGCGTGGTGGTGTCGATGGTAGAACGAAGCGGCGTCGAAGCCTGTAAAGCGGCGGTGCAC
AATCTTCTCGCGCAACGCGTCAGTGGGCTGATCATTAACTATCCGCTGGATGACCAGGATGCCATTGCTG
TGGAAGCTGCCTGCACTAATGTTCCGGCGTTATTTCTTGATGTCTCTGACCAGACACCCATCAACAGTAT
TATTTTCTCCCATGAAGACGGTACGCGACTGGGCGTGGAGCATCTGGTCGCATTGGGTCACCAGCAAATC
GCGCTGTTAGCGGGCCCATTAAGTTCTGTCTCGGCGCGTCTGCGTCTGGCTGGCTGGCATAAATATCTCA
CTCGCAATCAAATTCAGCCGATAGCGGAACGGGAAGGCGACTGGAGTGCCATGTCCGGTTTTCAACAAAC
CATGCAAATGCTGAATGAGGGCATCGTTCCCACTGCGATGCTGGTTGCCAACGATCAGATGGCGCTGGGC
GCAATGCGCGCCATTACCGAGTCCGGGCTGCGCGTTGGTGCGGATATCTCGGTAGTGGGATACGACGATA
CCGAAGACAGCTCATGTTATATCCCGCCGTTAACCACCATCAAACAGGATTTTCGCCTGCTGGGGCAAAC
CAGCGTGGACCGCTTGCTGCAACTCTCTCAGGGCCAGGCGGTGAAGGGCAATCAGCTGTTGCCCGTCTCA
CTGGTGAAAAGAAAAACCACCCTGGCGCCCAATACGCAAACCGCCTCTCCCCGCGCGTTGGCCGATTCAT
TAATGCAGCTGGCACGACAGGTTTCCCGACTGGAAAGCGGGCAGTGAGCGCAACGCAATTAATGTAAGTT
AGCGCGAATTGATCTGGTTTGACAGCTTATCATCGACTGCACGGTGCACCAATGCTTCTGGCGTCAGGCA
GCCATCGGAAGCTGTGGTATGGCTGTGCAGGTCGTAAATCACTGCATAATTCGTGTCGCTCAAGGCGCAC
TCCCGTTCTGGATAATGTTTTTTGCGCCGACATCATAACGGTTCTGGCAAATATTCTGAAATGAGCTGTT
GACAATTAATCATCCGGCTCGTATAATGTGTGGAATTGTGAGCGGATAACAATTTCAGAATTCAAAAGAT
CTTTTAAGAAGGAGATATACATATGGCGAGTAGCGAAGACGTTATCAAAGAGTTCATGCGTTTCAAAGTT
CGTATGGAAGGTTCCGTTAACGGTCACGAGTTCGAAATCGAAGGTGAAGGTGAAGGTCGTCCGTACGAAG
GTACCCAGACCGCTAAACTGAAAGTTACCAAAGGTGGTCCGCTGCCGTTCGCTTGGGACATCCTGTCCCC
GCAGTTCCAGTACGGTTCCAAAGCTTACGTTAAACACCCGGCTGACATCCCGGACTACCTGAAACTGTCC
TTCCCGGAAGGTTTCAAATGGGAACGTGTTATGAACTTCGAAGACGGTGGTGTTGTTACCGTTACCCAGG
ACTCCTCCCTGCAAGACGGTGAGTTCATCTACAAAGTTAAACTGCGTGGTACCAACTTCCCGTCCGACGG
TCCGGTTATGCAGAAAAAAACCATGGGTTGGGAAGCTTCCACCGAACGTATGTACCCGGAAGACGGTGCT
CTGAAAGGTGAAATCAAAATGCGTCTGAAACTGAAAGACGGTGGTCACTACGACGCTGAAGTTAAAACCA
CCTACATGGCTAAAAAACCGGTTCAGCTGCCGGGTGCTTACAAAACCGACATCAAACTGGACATCACCTC
CCACAACGAAGACTACACCATCGTTGAACAGTACGAACGTGCTGAAGGTCGTCACTCCACCGGTGCTTAA
GGATCCAAACTCGAGTAAGGATCTCCAGGCATCAAATAAAACGAAAGGCTCAGTCGAAAGACTGGGCCTT
TCGTTTTATCTGTTGTTTGTCGGTGAACGCTCTCTACTAGAGTCACACTGGCTCACCTTCGGGTGGGCCT
TTCTGCGTTTATACCTAGGGATATATTCCGCTTCCTCGCTCACTGACTCGCTACGCTCGGTCGTTCGACT
GCGGCGAGCGGAAATGGCTTACGAACGGGGCGGAGATTTCCTGGAAGATGCCAGGAAGATACTTAACAGG
GAAGTGAGAGGGCCGCGGCAAAGCCGTTTTTCCATAGGCTCCGCCCCCCTGACAAGCATCACGAAATCTG
ACGCTCAAATCAGTGGTGGCGAAACCCGACAGGACTATAAAGATACCAGGCGTTTCCCCCTGGCGGCTCC
CTCGTGCGCTCTCCTGTTCCTGCCTTTCGGTTTACCGGTGTCATTCCGCTGTTATGGCCGCGTTTGTCTC
ATTCCACGCCTGACACTCAGTTCCGGGTAGGCAGTTCGCTCCAAGCTGGACTGTATGCACGAACCCCCCG
TTCAGTCCGACCGCTGCGCCTTATCCGGTAACTATCGTCTTGAGTCCAACCCGGAAAGACATGCAAAAGC
ACCACTGGCAGCAGCCACTGGTAATTGATTTAGAGGAGTTAGTCTTGAAGTCATGCGCCGGTTAAGGCTA
AACTGAAAGGACAAGTTTTGGTGACTGCGCTCCTCCAAGCCAGTTACCTCGGTTCAAAGAGTTGGTAGCT
CAGAGAACCTTCGAAAAACCGCCCTGCAAGGCGGTTTTTTCGTTTTCAGAGCAAGAGATTACGCGCAGAC
CAAAACGATCTCAAGAAGATCATCTTATTAATCAGATAAAATATTTCTAGATTTCAGTGCAATTTATCTC
TTCAAATGTAGCACCTGAAGTCAGCCCCATACGATATAAGTTGTTACTAGTGCTTGGATTCTCACCAATA
AAAAACGCCCGGCGGCAACCGAGCGTTCTGAACAAATCCAGATGGAGTTCTGAGGTCATTACTGGATCTA
TCAACAGGAGTCCAAGCGAGCTCGTAAACTTGGTCTGACAGTTACCAATGCTTAATCAGTGAGGCACCTA
TCTCAGCGATCTGTCTATTTCGTTCATCCATAGTTGCCTGACTCCCCGTCGTGTAGATAACTACGATACG
GGAGGGCTTACCATCTGGCCCCAGTGCTGCAATGATACCGCGAGACCCACGCTCACCGGCTCCAGATTTA
TCAGCAATAAACCAGCCAGCCGGAAGGGCCGAGCGCAGAAGTGGTCCTGCAACTTTATCCGCCTCCATCC
AGTCTATTAATTGTTGCCGGGAAGCTAGAGTAAGTAGTTCGCCAGTTAATAGTTTGCGCAACGTTGTTGC
CATTGCTACAGGCATCGTGGTGTCACGCTCGTCGTTTGGTATGGCTTCATTCAGCTCCGGTTCCCAACGA
TCAAGGCGAGTTACATGATCCCCCATGTTGTGCAAAAAAGCGGTTAGCTCCTTCGGTCCTCCGATCGTTG
TCAGAAGTAAGTTGGCCGCAGTGTTATCACTCATGGTTATGGCAGCACTGCATAATTCTCTTACTGTCAT
GCCATCCGTAAGATGCTTTTCTGTGACTGGTGAGTACTCAACCAAGTCATTCTGAGAATAGTGTATGCGG
CGACCGAGTTGCTCTTGCCCGGCGTCAATACGGGATAATACCGCGCCACATAGCAGAACTTTAAAAGTGC
TCATCATTGGAAAACGTTCTTCGGGGCGAAAACTCTCAAGGATCTTACCGCTGTTGAGATCCAGTTCGAT
GTAACCCACTCGTGCACCCAACTGATCTTCAGCATCTTTTACTTTCACCAGCGTTTCTGGGTGAGCAAAA
ACAGGAAGGCAAAATGCCGCAAAAAAGGGAATAAGGGCGACACGGAAATGTTGAATACTCATACTCTTCC
TTTTTCAATATTATTGAAGCATTTATCAGGGTTATTGTCTCATGAGCGGATACATATTTGAATGTATTTA
GAAAAATAAACAAATAGGGGTTCCGCGCACATTTCCCCGAAAAGTGCCACCT
