>Addgene plasmid #35334 | pBbA1a-RFP | addgene partial sequence | sequence record 43671 | jkRFP-F 5'-tggtcactacgacgctgaag-3'
CCGGTTCAGCTGCCGGGTGCTTACAAAACCGACATCAAACTGGACATCACCTCCCACAACGAAGACTACA
CCATCGTTGAACAGTACGAACGTGCTGAAGGTCGTCACTCCACCGGTGCTTAAGGATCCAAACTCGAGTA
AGGATCTCCAGGCATCAAATAAAACGAAAGGCTCAGTCGAAAGACTGGGCCTTTCGTTTTATCTGTTGTT
TGTCGGTGAACGCTCTCTACTAGAGTCACACTGGCTCACCTTCGGGTGGGCCTTTCTGCGTTTATACCTA
GGGATATATTCCGCTTCCTCGCTCACTGACTCGCTACGCTCGGTCGTTCGACTGCGGCGAGCGGAAATGG
CTTACGAACGGGGCGGAGATTTCCTGGAAGATGCCAGGAAGATACTTAACAGGGAAGTGAGAGGGCCGCG
GCAAAGCCGTTTTTCCATAGGCTCCGCCCCCCTGACAAGCATCACGAAATCTGACGCTCAAATCAGTGGT
GGCGAAACCCGACAGGACTATAAAGATACCAGGCGTTTCCCCCTGGCGGCTCCCTCGTGCGCTCTCCTGT
TCCTGCCTTTCGGTTTACCGGTGTCATTCCGCTGTTATGGCCGCGTTTGTCTCATTCCACGCCTGACACT
CAGTTCCGGGTAGGCAGTTCGCTCCAAGCTGGACTGTATGCACGAACCCCCCGTTCAGTCCGACCGCTGC
GCCTTATCCGGTAACTATCGTCTTGAGTCCAACCCGGAAAGACATGCAAAAGCACCACTGGCAGCAGCCA
CTGGTAATTGATTTAGAGGAGTTAGTCTTGAAGTCATGCGCCGGTTAAGGCTAAACTGAAAGGACAAGTT
TTGG
