>Addgene plasmid #35334 | pBbA1a-RFP | addgene partial sequence | sequence record 43672 | jkRFP-R 5'-gctttggaaccgtactggaa-3'
CGGCAGCGGACCACCTTTGGTAACTTTCAGTTTAGCGGTCTGGGTACCTTCGTACGGACGACCTTCACCT
TCACCTTCGATTTCGAACTCGTGACCGTTAACGGAACCTTCCATACGAACTTTGAAACGCATGAACTCTT
TGATAACGTCTTCGCTACTCGCCATATGTATATCTCCTTCTTAAAAGATCTTTTGAATTCTGAAATTGTT
ATCCGCTCACAATTCCACACATTATACGAGCCGGATGATTAATTGTCAACAGCTCATTTCAGAATATTTG
CCAGAACCGTTATGATGTCGGCGCAAAAAACATTATCCAGAACGGGAGTGCGCCTTGAGCGACACGAATT
ATGCAGTGATTTACGACCTGCACAGCCATACCACAGCTTCCGATGGCTGCCTGACGCCAGAAGCATTGGT
GCACCGTGCAGTCGATGATAAGCTGTCAAACCAGATCAATTCGCGCTAACTTACATTAATTGCGTTGCGC
TCACTGCCCGCTTTCCAGTCGGGAAACCTGTCGTGCCAGCTGCATTAATGAATCGGCCAACGCGCGGGGA
GAGGCGGTTTGCGTATTGGGCGCCAGGGTGGTTTTTCTTTTCACCAGTGAGACGGGCAACAGCTGATTGC
CCTTCACCGCCTGGCCCTGAGAGAGTTGCAGCAAGCGGTCCACGCTGGTTTGCCCCAGCAGGCGAAAATC
CTGTTTGATGGTGGTTAACGGCGGGATATAACATGAGCTGTCTTCGGTATCGTCGTATCCCACTACCGAG
ATATCCGCACCAACGCGCAGCCCGGACTCGGTAA
